Addgene plasmid #69027: pMSCV-WT-mAbl
Purpose: Retroviral vector encoding WT mouse c-Abl
Depositing lab: Jean Wang. Depositing organization: University of California, San Diego (UCSD). Publication: Persistent inhibition of ABL tyrosine kinase causes enhanced apoptotic response to TRAIL and disrupts the pro-apoptotic effect of chloroquine. Sridevi P, Nhiayi MK, Setten RL, Wang JY. PLoS One. 2013 Oct 11;8(10):e77495. doi: 10.1371/journal.pone.0077495. eCollection 2013. PONE-D-13-06320 PubMed 24147007.
Backbone
  Vector backbone: pMSCV-hygro
  Backbone size w/o insert (bp): 7000
  Total vector size (bp): 10393
  Vector type: Mammalian Expression, Retroviral
  Selectable markers: Hygromycin
Growth in bacteria
  Bacterial resistance: Ampicillin, 100 μg/mL
  Growth temperature: 37°C
  Growth strain: Stbl2
  Copy number: High Copy
Gene/Insert
  Gene/Insert name: mouse Abl-Type IV (wild type)
  Species: M. musculus (mouse)
  Insert size (bp): 3429
  Tag / fusion protein: FLAG tag inserted at Internal SalI site (2934 bp)
Terms and licenses: Academic/Nonprofit Terms; Industry Terms: Not Available to Industry
How to cite: pMSCV-WT-mAbl was a gift from Jean Wang (Addgene plasmid # 69027 ; http://n2t.net/addgene:69027 ; RRID:Addgene_69027)
