[The description below was written by a language model from this plasmid's Addgene catalogue record.]
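Description:
pMSCV-WT-mAbl is a retroviral mammalian expression plasmid built on the pMSCV-hygro backbone (murine stem cell virus family) and carrying the wild-type mouse c-Abl non-receptor tyrosine kinase. The backbone is recorded as about 7 kb and the complete plasmid as roughly 10.4 kb. It is propagated in bacteria as a high-copy plasmid under ampicillin selection. The recorded host is Stbl2, a recombination-deficient strain commonly chosen to keep the repeated long terminal repeats of retroviral vectors stable. No feature table accompanies the record, so the exact positions and identities of the regulatory elements are not documented. In MSCV-type vectors the insert is generally transcribed from the 5' LTR, and a packaging signal allows the transcript to be packaged into virions when the plasmid is introduced into a packaging cell line.

The insert is the mouse Abl type IV isoform, about 3.4 kb, in its wild-type form. It carries a FLAG epitope placed internally at a SalI site within the coding sequence (recorded at position 2934) rather than at either terminus, which allows detection or immunoprecipitation of the expressed protein with anti-FLAG reagents. Transduced mammalian cells can be selected with hygromycin, allowing derivation of stable populations. The construct serves to deliver and stably express wild-type c-Abl. The associated publication examined how ABL kinase inhibition influences apoptotic responses to TRAIL and chloroquine, though the record does not describe the plasmid's specific role in that work.
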