>Addgene plasmid #69027 | pMSCV-WT-mAbl | addgene partial sequence | sequence record 123141 | pBABE5 5'-CTTTATCCAGCCCTCAC-3'
GAATTAGATCTCTCGAGCGGCCGCGAATTCCGCACCTATTATTGCTTTATGGGGCAGCAGCCTGGAAAAG
TTCTTGGGGACCAAAGAAGGCCTAGTTTGCCCGCCCTGCATTTTATCAAAGGGGCAGGGAAGAGGGACTC
ATCGAGGCATGGGGGCCCACACTGCAATGTCTTTGTGGAACACGAAGCCCTGCAGAGGCCAGTGGCATCT
GACTTTGAGCCCCAGGGTCTCAGCGAAGCAGCTCGATGGAACTCCAAGGAAAACCTTCTTGCTGGGCCCA
GTGAAAATGACCCCAACCTTTTTGTGGCACTCTATGATTTTGTGGCCAGTGGAGATAACACTCTCAGCAT
CACTAAAGGTGAAAAGCTCCGGGTCTTGGGTTATAATCACAATGGGGAATGGTGTGAAGCCCAAACGAAA
AATGGCCAAGGATGGGTCCCAAGCAACTACATCACCCCCGTCAACAGCCTGGAGAAACATTCCTGGTATC
ATGGCCCTGTATCTCGGAATGCTGCTGAGTATCTGCTGAGCAGCGGAATCAACGGCAGCTTCTTAGTGCG
GGAGAGTGAGAGTAGCCCTGGCCAGAGATCCATCTCGCTGCGGTATGAAGGGAGGGTGTACCACTACAGG
ATCAACACTGCCTCTGATGGCAAGCTGTACGTGTCCTCCGAGAGCCGCTTCAACACTCTGGCTGAGTTAG
TTCACCATCACTCCACGGTGGCTGATGGCCTCATCACCACACTCCACTACCCAGCTCCCAAGCGCAACAA
GCCCACTATCTACGGTGTGTCCCCCAACTACGACAAGTGGGAAATGGAGCGCACCGACATCACCATGAAG
CACAAGTTGGGTGGAGGCCAGTACGGGGAGGTGTACGAGGGCGTTTGGAAGAAGTACAGCCTCACTGTGG
CCGTGAAGACCTTGAAGGAGGACACCATGGAGGTGGAGGAGTTCCTGAAGGAAGCGGCGGTGATGAAGGA
GATCAAACACCCTAACCTGGTGCAGCTGCTAGGG
