>Addgene plasmid #69027 | pMSCV-WT-mAbl | addgene partial sequence | sequence record 123142 | MSCV_C_rev2 5'-ggccagaggccacttgtgtagcgcc-3'
CAGCGGGGCTGCTAAAGCGCATGCTCCAGACTGCCTTGGGAAAAGCGCCTCCCCTACCCGGTAGAATTCG
TTAACCTCGAGCGGCCGCGAAGCTTGCTGTCCAAGATCTGCCGGGCACACTGCTGAAGATACTGAGAGCA
GGTGACAGACCACACTGCCCAGCTCCTGTTTCCAGTGCCCACCCATCTGGGCCCCTGGCTTTAGCACCTC
ATGACCCTTAAAGCGACAGCTTCCTTCCAATGAAAACACAGTGAGCACAGGCTCTCGGGGACAGTTTGTA
AGCATCAAAGGTGCAGGTACAGTAAGCACAGGGGCTCCCATGCCTTGGTGACAAGAAGGTCCATCAGAGG
AGGTCGTTCTGCAAGGACAGGGAAGAGCACTCCAGGCTGACCTGGGAGCTGGGTCTGAGGCACCGGGGAG
TGAGAAGCCTGGTGGCCAGGCAGGCCAGATGTAGTCTTCAGAGCAGGAGACCCATCCACAGGCAGTGAGG
AGAGGTGGCTGACGCCTGGGCTGGACAGGAAAGGTGCAGGGCAGCTGGTGCACAACACAGGAGGAAGAGC
CAACTCCACCAGGCTCCATCCAGGTCTCCCTCAGGCTCTGCTTGTCTCTCTTTAAAGCTCCTGGGGAAAG
ACGCCAGCTCCCCAGTCCCCTGTCCCCATCTTTATAGGCACAAGAGCCCTGTGAACTGCAACATCTCTTG
CTGACATACACTGGTTGCTGCTACCTCCGGACAATGTCGCTGATCTCCTTCACAGAGCTGAGCAGCTTGC
TGAAGTCTTGGGTGGCAGCTGGCCCACTGGAGGCTGTGGCAGGGCAGATCTGCAGCTCTCGGAGGTTGCT
CTCCAGCTTGTTGATAGCCTCACGGAAGGCAAACTTGTTCCTCATCTGCTGGATAGAGTCCACATAGCTC
ACACAGAAAGTGTACAGGTTCTTGCCAGCCTCCAGTACAGCACTGTGGCTGGCCATCTGCTCTGAGTTCC
GGGAGATGGCAAGGCACAGGGCCTCAGTACTGTCCAGAACCACACCCTTGGTGATGGTGCCACTGGCAAT
GCGCTCTGGCGGCTGGCGGGTCTTCCTAAGAGACACACGGGTTGATATGA
