>Addgene plasmid #69027 | pMSCV-WT-mAbl | addgene partial sequence | sequence record 123930 | mAbl1-R1 5'-GTTCTTGCCAGCCTCCAGTAC-3'
TCTGCTCTGAGTTCCGGGAGATGGCAAGGCACAGGGCCTCAGTACTGTCCAGAACCACACCCTTGGTGAT
GGTGCCACTGGCAATGCGCTCTGGCGGCTGGCGGGTCTTCCTAAGAGACACACGGGTTGATATGAGGGGG
ATGAAGGCGGCAGAAGATGGCTGCTGGTCCCCAGCCAGGGGTGAAGGAGCTGGTGCTGTGGAGGGGGTGG
AGACCGGGCTGGTGGGAGTCCCTGGAGGCTTAGCCGTCGATCCTCCTCCTCCCTTGTCATCGTCGTCCTT
GTAGTCTCCTCCTCCTCCCGTCGACTGGGGCTTTGGCACAGATGGGGGCACAGGCTTTCTCAGTCCTTCT
CCAGGTGGGCCGGCCTTGGTGGGGTCAGTGTTCACAGCATCCATAGCCAGACTCGTGCATTTTGTCTTTG
TGGGCCCCCCTGCCTCCCCGGCCTCTTGGCTGGGGCTCTGTGCGGGCTTGCCTGCTTTTCCTGTGCAGGC
AGGAGGAGGCGGCGGGGCAGGCTTGAGCTTAGCCAGTCGCCCCTTGTCTCTCCCTGGGGACTCCGAGCTG
TGCTTGTGCCTCCTTACGCGCATCTCCTCAGAGGAGGCCTTGCTGAGGCCCACTTTGTTGCTGGGGGGTG
CTGGCTCTGCAGTGGCCGGAGTCCCCATGCCTGAGGCACTGCCCTTGGTGGCCTCTTCCTTGTGAGAGAG
GCCAGAGGAAGGAGAGGCAGTGACCTGCCTGCGGAGGAGTTTGGGAGTCAAGCTGGGAGGGCTGGAGCCA
GGGCTGGATTCTGTGTCTTTGAAGCCTTCTTCAGCAGCCTCCTCGTTCTTCTTCACCAGCCGGGGAGGGG
GCATCGCCGTGCTTTTGGCCACCTGCTCAGACCTGCTCTCACTGGTGCGTTTCCGAGGCAGAGCTGGCTT
TTCGCTTTTGTGCCCTCCAAAGGTGGATGAGTCAAACTGCTTGCCAGCAGACGGCAGGTCTCGAGGCAGC
GTGACCGACCGCCACTCTGTGTCCCTTGCCCCATGGG
